>Addgene plasmid #146472 | pAc5.1B-lambdaN-HA-DmHPat-del57-499_H | depositor full sequence | sequence record 288917 | Full Sequence
CTTCAAGGAATTAATTCTATATTCTAAAAACACAAATGATACTTCTAAAAAAAATCATGAATGGCATCAA
CTCTGAATCAAATCTTTGCAGATGCACCTACTTCTCATTTCCACTGTCACATCATTTTTCCAGATCTCGC
TGCCTGTTATGTGGCCCACAAACCAAGACACGTTTTATGGCCATTAAAGCTGGCTGATCGTCGCCAAACA
CCAAATACATATCAATATGTACATTCGAGAAAGAAGCGATCAAAGAAGCGTCTTCGGGCGAGTAGGAGAA
TGCGGAGGAGAAGGAGAACGAGCTGATCTAGTATCTCTCCACAATCCAATGCCAACTGACCAACTGGCCA
TATTCGGAGCAATTTGAAGCCAATTTCCATCGCCTGGCGATCGCTCCATTCTTGGCTATATGTTTTTCAC
CGTTCCCGGGGCCATTTTCAAAGACTCGTCGGTAAGATAAGATTGTGTCACTCGCTGTCTCTCTTCATTT
GTCGAAGAATGCTGAGGAATTTCGCGATGACGTCGGCGAGTATTTTGAAGAATGAGAATAATTTGTATTT
ATACGAAAATCAGTTAGTGGAATTTTCTACAAAAACATGTTATCTATAGATAATTTTGTTGCAAAATATG
TTGACTATGACAAAGATTGTATGTATATACCTTTAATGTATTCTCATTTTCTTATGTATTTATAATGGCA
ATGATGATACTGATGATATTTTAAGATGATGCCAGACCACAGGCTGATTTCTGCGTCTTTTGCCGAACGC
AGTGCATGTGCGGTTGTTGTTTTTTGGAATAGTTTCAATTTTCGGACTGTCCGCTTTGATTTCAGTTTCT
TGGCTTATTCAAAAAGCAAAGTAAAGCCAAAAAAGCGAGATGGCAATACCAAATGCGGCAAAACGGTAGT
GGAAGGAAAGGGGTGCGGGGCAGCGGAAGGAAGGGTGGGGCGGGGCGTGGCGGGGTCTGTGGCTGGGCGC
GACGTCACCGACGTTGGAGCCACTCCTTTGACCATGTGTGCGTGTGTGTATTATTCGTGTCTCGCCACTC
GCCGGTTGTTTTTTTCTTTTTATCTCGCTCTCTCTAGCGCCATCTCGTACGCATGCTCAACGCACCGCAT
GTTGCCGTGTCCTTTATGCGTCATTTTGGCTCGAAATAGGCAATTATTTAAACAAAGATTAGTCAACGAA
AACGCTAAAATAAATAAGTCTACAATATGGTTACTTATTGCCATGTGTGTGCAGCCAACGATAGCAACAA
AAGCAACAACACAGTGGCTTTCCCTCTTTCACTTTTTGTTTGCAAGCGCGTGCGAGCAAGACGGCACGAC
CGGCAAACGCAATTACGCTGACAAAGAGCAGACGAAGTTTTGGCCGAAAAACATCAAGGCGCCTGATACG
AATGCATTTGCAATAACAATTGCGATATTTAATATTGTTTATGAAGCTGTTTGACTTCAAAACACACAAA
AAAAAAAATAAAACAAATTATTTGAAAGAGAATTAGGAATCGGACAGCTTATCGTTACGGGCTAACAGCA
CACCGAGACGAAATAGCTTACCTGACGTCACAGCCTCTGGAAGAACTGCCGCCAAGCAGAGAGAGAGAGA
AAAAGAGGGAGAGCAGCTTAGACCGCATGTGCTTGTGTGTGAGGCGTCTCTCTCTTCGTCTCCTGTTTGC
GCAAACGCATAGACTGCACTGAGAAAATCGATTACCTATTTTTTATGAATGAATATTTGCACTATTACTA
TTCAAAACTATTAAGATAGCAATCACATTCAATAGCCAAATACTATACCACCTGAGCGATGCAACGAAAT
GATCAATTTGAGCAAAAATGCTGCATATTTAGGACGGCATCATTATAGAAATGCTTCTTGCTGTGTACTT
TTCTCTCGTCTGGCAGCTGTTTCGCCGTTATTGTTAAAACCGGCTTAAGTTAGGTGTGTTTTCTACGACT
AGTGATGCCCCTACTAGAAGATGTGTGTTGCACAAATGTCCCTGAATAACCAATTTGAAGTGCAGATAGC
AGTAAACGTAAGCTAATATGAATATTATTTAACTGTAATGTTTTAATATCGCTGGACATTACTAATAAAC
CCACTATAAACACATGTACATATGTATGTTTTGGCATACAATGAGTAGTTGGGGAAAAAATGTGTAAAAG
CACCGTGACCATCACAGCATAAAGATAACCAGCTGAAGTATCGAATATGAGTAACCCCCAAATTGAATCA
CATGCCGCAACTGATAGGACCCATGGAAGTACACTCTTCATGGCGATATACAAGACACACACAAGCACGA
ACACCCAGTTGCGGAGGAAATTCTCCGTAAATGAAAACCCAATCGGCGAACAATTCATACCCATATATGG
TAAAAGTTTTGAACGCGACTTGAGAGCGGAGAGCATTGCGGCTGATAAGGTTTTAGCGCTAAGCGGGCTT
TATAAAACGGGCTGCGGGACCAGTTTTCATATCACTACCGTTTGAGTTCTTGTGCTGTGTGGATACTCCT
CCCGACACAAAGCCGCTCCATCAGCCAGCAGTCGTCTAATCCAGAGACCCCGGATCGGGGTACCAACATG
GACGCACAAACACGACGACGTGAGCGTCGCGCTGAGAAACAAGCTCAATGGAAAGCTGCAAACGGTGGAT
CTCCTCCACATATGGCTTACCCATACGATGTTCCAGATTACGCTCCTCCAAGCTTGAATTCTGCAGATAT
CATGGATGACTCGTTTTTCGGCTTTGACACGAATCTACCGGACGAAGATGGTGGCGATGGACGCATCGTC
GAGGCGGAATACGATGCCCTCAATGACGAAACCTTTGGATCCGCTATAAATGGCGACTGGGAGGAAGCCC
ATGAGACGATGGTACGCCTGGGCGGGAATGATGAATATGCCAACCTAATGAGCACGCGCGACAAGCACTG
GCTAATCGGAATCCAGCTTTCGCAGCTGAATACGGACACGCCGTATATCGACGACTATTACTACACGGTG
TTCAGGGAGCGCAAGGCCCAACAGAACGGGCAAATGCGCAACAGTCAGGCGCACAAGGACAACCAGTTGA
ATCATCCGCTTACTCAGCCACGCGGCCATGCGCAGCTTATTCTCGTACAGTTGGGCAACAAGAATGGTAC
TCGCAATGGACACGGACGTGAGCGACGCAACTCGGAGAACACCAACAGCACGTCAGGCAACACGAACAAT
GGATCAGGTGGTAACAACAACAACCTGACAGGCTATATATTCTCACCACTGAAGTTCGAGAACTCACTGG
GAAAGCTACAGTACGGAAGTGTGACAGCTCCGCGAAAAATTATCGATGCTGACATTATGAGTGGTGAATC
AAATGCCGCTGCTGAAGCCAACGCAACTTCTTCATCAAAAAGCTCGACTCCGCTGCCCACCTCCGCGAGC
CATGATGTAAATCCCAGTAGCATGCGGAAGTCGCGACACATTTTGCTTCTGATTGAAACACTGTATCGCT
ATCTGCTGAAGTTGGAGGATTTGGAAAGCCCAGAAGTGATGGCCACCATTGAGCTGAAAAAGAAAAAGGA
AGCCGAACGGATCGCAGCCCTTGAGCAGCTGGAAATGGCCAATAAAACGCCCGAAGAACGTGCTGCTGAA
GCCGCCAATCCGCAAACCATGAATCCGCAACTAAAGAACAAGTTCAACTATGAGGTAGAGACGAAAGCTG
CGTTGGTCAATAAATTAAAGGCAGGTCTGGCCTTCGACAAGGTTATCGCCATGATGAATGTGCGCAAGGG
AAAGATACTTATTAGACGCATAATGCCCTTTATTGCGGATCAAAGCATTCGCTGGGTCGTGTGGAGCGGC
GTCTTCTGTTCCCTACAAACAGTGGTGAAAAAGGACAAGGACGACGTTGAAGGCGTCTTGTACGCTCTTT
ACCCAGAGTTTAAAAAACACGTTAACAAAGCTACTTTCGAACTCCTAGTGAGCATTTCATCTGCTATTAC
GCTGAATGACAAGAAACTTGCTGGAATTTTTTGCAGTCGCTTTGGAATCCTTTCGCTGGTTGCCCTGATA
CTTCGCGCCGAGGAAATCTACGTCTCGCGAACTGACGCAACTCTTAGCGAGGAGAACAGGCAAAAGTGGC
GAGAATTTCTGGCACAGGTTGCATCCTGCCTCAATCGCACTATTCAAAACCAGACCATCTCGGCAGCCAT
TGAGTCGGATGCAATTCAGCCACTTATGGACCACTTTGAACGGTTTAAAGATCTTAAACTGGATGCACTC
TTAGCATTAATAACTGAAGCCAGGCATCAAATTGATTAGGGCGGCCGCTCGAGTCTAGAGGGCCCGCGGT
TCGAAGGTAAGCCTATCCCTAACCCTCTCCTCGGTCTCGATTCTACGCGTACCGGTCATCATCACCATCA
CCATTGAGTTTAAACCCGCTGATCAGCCTCGACTGTGCCTTCTAAGGCCTGAGCTCGCTGATCAGCCTCG
ATCGAGGATCCAGACATGATAAGATACATTGATGAGTTTGGACAAACCACAACTAGAATGCAGTGAAAAA
AATGCTTTATTTGTGAAATTTGTGATGCTATTGCTTTATTTGTAACCATTATAAGCTGCAATAAACAAGT
TAACAACAACAATTGCATTCATTTTATGTTTCAGGTTCAGGGGGAGGTGTGGGAGGTTTTTTAAAGCAAG
TAAAACCTCTACAAATGTGGTATGGCTGATTATGATCAGTCGACCGATGCCCTTGAGAGCCTTCAACCCA
GTCAGCTCCTTCCGGTGGGCGCGGGGCATGACTATCGTCGCCGCACTTATGACTGTCTTCTTTATCATGC
AACTCGTAGGACAGGTGCCGGCAGCGCTCTGGGTCATTTTCGGCGAGGACCGCTTTCGCTGGAGCGCGAC
GATGATCGGCCTGTCGCTTGCGGTATTCGGAATCTTGCACGCCCTCGCTCAAGCCTTCGTCACTGGTCCC
GCCACCAAACGTTTCGGCGAGAAGCAGGCCATTATCGCCGGCATGGCGGCCGACGCGCTGGGCTACGTCT
TGCTGGCGTTCGCGACGCGAGGCTGGATGGCCTTCCCCATTATGATTCTTCTCGCTTCCGGCGGCATCGG
GATGCCCGCGTTGCAGGCCATGCTGTCCAGGCAGGTAGATGACGACCATCAGGGACAGCTTCAAGGATCG
CTCGCGGCTCTTACCAGCCAGCAAAAGGCCAGGAACCGTAAAAAGGCCGCGTTGCTGGCGTTTTTCCATA
GGCTCCGCCCCCCTGACGAGCATCACAAAAATCGACGCTCAAGTCAGAGGTGGCGAAACCCGACAGGACT
ATAAAGATACCAGGCGTTTCCCCCTGGAAGCTCCCTCGTGCGCTCTCCTGTTCCGACCCTGCCGCTTACC
GGATACCTGTCCGCCTTTCTCCCTTCGGGAAGCGTGGCGCTTTCTCAATGCTCACGCTGTAGGTATCTCA
GTTCGGTGTAGGTCGTTCGCTCCAAGCTGGGCTGTGTGCACGAACCCCCCGTTCAGCCCGACCGCTGCGC
CTTATCCGGTAACTATCGTCTTGAGTCCAACCCGGTAAGACACGACTTATCGCCACTGGCAGCAGCCACT
GGTAACAGGATTAGCAGAGCGAGGTATGTAGGCGGTGCTACAGAGTTCTTGAAGTGGTGGCCTAACTACG
GCTACACTAGAAGGACAGTATTTGGTATCTGCGCTCTGCTGAAGCCAGTTACCTTCGGAAAAAGAGTTGG
TAGCTCTTGATCCGGCAAACAAACCACCGCTGGTAGCGGTGGTTTTTTTGTTTGCAAGCAGCAGATTACG
CGCAGAAAAAAAGGATCTCAAGAAGATCCTTTGATCTTTTCTACGGGGTCTGACGCTCAGTGGAACGAAA
ACTCACGTTAAGGGATTTTGGTCATGAGATTATCAAAAAGGATCTTCACCTAGATCCTTTTAAATTAAAA
ATGAAGTTTTAAATCAATCTAAAGTATATATGAGTAAACTTGGTCTGACAGTTACCAATGCTTAATCAGT
GAGGCACCTATCTCAGCGATCTGTCTATTTCGTTCATCCATAGTTGCCTGACTCCCCGTCGTGTAGATAA
CTACGATACGGGAGGGCTTACCATCTGGCCCCAGTGCTGCAATGATACCGCGAGACCCACGCTCACCGGC
TCCAGATTTATCAGCAATAAACCAGCCAGCCGGAAGGGCCGAGCGCAGAAGTGGTCCTGCAACTTTATCC
GCCTCCATCCAGTCTATTAATTGTTGCCGGGAAGCTAGAGTAAGTAGTTCGCCAGTTAATAGTTTGCGCA
ACGTTGTTGCCATTGCTGCAGGCATCGTGGTGTCACGCTCGTCGTTTGGTATGGCTTCATTCAGCTCCGG
TTCCCAACGATCAAGGCGAGTTACATGATCCCCCATGTTGTGCAAAAAAGCGGTTAGCTCCTTCGGTCCT
CCGATCGTTGTCAGAAGTAAGTTGGCCGCAGTGTTATCACTCATGGTTATGGCAGCACTGCATAATTCTC
TTACTGTCATGCCATCCGTAAGATGCTTTTCTGTGACTGGTGAGTACTCAACCAAGTCATTCTGAGAATA
GTGTATGCGGCGACCGAGTTGCTCTTGCCCGGCGTCAACACGGGATAATACCGCGCCACATAGCAGAACT
TTAAAAGTGCTCATCATTGGAAAACGTTCTTCGGGGCGAAAACTCTCAAGGATCTTACCGCTGTTGAGAT
CCAGTTCGATGTAACCCACTCGTGCACCCAACTGATCTTCAGCATCTTTTACTTTCACCAGCGTTTCTGG
GTGAGCAAAAACAGGAAGGCAAAATGCCGCAAAAAAGGGAATAAGGGCGACACGGAAATGTTGAATACTC
ATACTCTTCCTTTTTCAATATTATTGAAGCATTTATCAGGGTTATTGTCTCATGAGCGGATACATATTTG
AATGTATTTAGAAAAATAAACAAATAGGGGTTCCGCGCACATTTCCCCGAAAAGTGCCACCTGACGTCTA
AGAAACCATTATTATCATGACATTAACCTATAAAAATAGGCGTATCACGAGGCCCTTTCGT
Features (pLannotate 1.2.2; 10 found; start..end, strand, type, name):
     56..2568    +  promoter       Ac5 promoter: Drosophila melanogaster actin 5C promoter
   2588..2653    +  CDS            N (fragment): REGN_LAMBD - Experimental evidence at protein level: Swiss-Prot protein existence level 1. Plays a role as a transcriptional antitermination factor that allows the virus to initiate its lytic phase. Activates expression of the delayed viral early genes by modifying host RNA polymerase (RNAP) into a form that is resistant to termination signals. This antitermination function requires the host NusA protein which serves to stabilize the interaction between antitermination protein N and host RNA polymerase. From Escherichia phage lambda (Bacteriophage lambda).
   2678..2704    +  CDS            3xHA (fragment): three tandem HA epitope tags
   4346..4387    +  CDS            V5 tag: epitope tag from simian virus 5
   4487..4621    -  polyA_signal   SV40 poly(A) signal: SV40 polyadenylation signal
   4644..4728    -  CDS            large T antigen (fragment): large T antigen from SV40 (simian virus 40)
   4729..5199    +  CDS            TcR (fragment): tetracycline efflux protein; tet; confers resistance to tetracycline
   5243..5831    -  rep_origin     ori: high-copy-number ColE1/pMB1/pBR322/pUC origin of replication
   6002..6862    -  CDS            AmpR: β-lactamase; bla; confers resistance to ampicillin, carbenicillin, and related antibiotics
   6863..6967    -  promoter       AmpR promoter: bla
