[The description below was written by a language model from this plasmid's Addgene catalogue record and pLannotate feature annotations shown in this document.]
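Description:
pAc5.1B-lambdaN-HA-DmHPat-del57-499_H is a 7,061 nt insect expression plasmid. The catalogue lists the backbone as unknown, although the name and feature layout point to a pAc5.1-type vector. It is propagated in E. coli through a ColE1/pUC-type origin and selected with ampicillin via a β-lactamase gene under its own bla promoter. The origin is annotated as a high-copy type, whereas the catalogue entry records the plasmid as low copy. A fragment of a tetracycline resistance gene and a short piece of SV40 large T antigen are also annotated, and these appear to be non-functional backbone remnants.

Expression is driven by the Drosophila melanogaster actin 5C promoter, a strong constitutive promoter commonly used in cultured fly cells. Downstream of it lie a short fragment of the bacteriophage lambda N protein and then an HA epitope; the latter is annotated as a fragment of a 3xHA tag about one repeat in length. These are followed by the insert, a deletion variant of Drosophila HPat (Patr-1, CG5208). The name indicates that residues 57–499 have been removed, and the ORF derives from an NCBI reference transcript. The insert itself is not annotated in the feature table but would occupy the gap between the HA tag and a V5 tag sequence from the vector. The record does not say whether the V5 tag is translated in frame or lies beyond a stop codon. An SV40 polyadenylation signal follows the cassette, though it is annotated on the reverse strand.

The lambda N peptide binds boxB RNA hairpins, so such fusions are typically used to tether a protein to a boxB-containing reporter mRNA. This use is consistent with the associated work linking HPat to deadenylation and decapping. The stated purpose is simply insect expression of the deletion mutant.
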