Addgene plasmid #146472: pAc5.1B-lambdaN-HA-DmHPat-del57-499_H
Purpose: Insect Expression of DmHPat-del57-499
Depositing lab: Elisa Izaurralde. Depositing organization: Max Planck Institute for Developmental Biology. Publication: HPat provides a link between deadenylation and decapping in metazoa. Haas G, Braun JE, Igreja C, Tritschler F, Nishihara T, Izaurralde E. J Cell Biol. 2010 Apr 19. 189(2):289-302. 10.1083/jcb.200910141 PubMed 20404111.
Backbone
  Vector backbone: Unknown
  Vector type: Insect Expression
Growth in bacteria
  Bacterial resistance: Ampicillin, 100 μg/mL
  Growth temperature: 37°C
  Growth strain: DH5alpha
  Copy number: Low Copy
Gene/Insert
  Gene/Insert name: DmHPat-del57-499
  Species: D. melanogaster (fly)
  Entrez Gene: Patr-1 (a.k.a. anon-WO0118547.282, BcDNA:LD27979, CG5208, Dmel\CG5208, HPat, LD27979)
  Cloning method: Unknown
Terms and licenses: Academic/Nonprofit Terms; Industry Terms: Not Available to Industry
Depositor comments: ORF extracted from NCBI: NM_142335.2 Plasmids from this collection were made available to the research community and donated after the lab closed. Please note that the sequence provided by the depositing laboratory may be theoretical/predicted or based on Sanger sequencing results. There may be discrepancies between sequencing results obtained by Addgene and the depositor sequence. If an Addgene verified sequence is not available, please contact before placing your order to request that our lab fully sequence the plasmid.
How to cite: pAc5.1B-lambdaN-HA-DmHPat-del57-499_H was a gift from Elisa Izaurralde (Addgene plasmid # 146472 ; http://n2t.net/addgene:146472 ; RRID:Addgene_146472)
